>Addgene plasmid #71126 | pJK227 | depositor full sequence | sequence record 131028 | pJK227 sequence 7963 bps
AACTACGTCAGGTGGCACTTTTCGGGGAAATGTGCGCGGAACCCCTATTTGTTTATTTTTCTAAATACAT
TCAAATATGTATCCGCTCATGAGACAATAACCCTGATAAATGCTTCAATAATATTGAAAAAGGAAGAGTA
TGAGTATTCAACATTTCCGTGTCGCCCTTATTCCCTTTTTTGCGGCATTTTGCCTTCCTGTTTTTGCTCA
CCCAGAAACGCTGGTGAAAGTAAAAGATGCTGAAGATCAGTTGGGTGCACGAGTGGGTTACATCGAACTG
GATCTCAACAGCGGTAAGATCCTTGAGAGTTTTCGCCCCGAAGAACGTTCTCCAATGATGAGCACTTTTA
AAGTTCTGCTATGTGGCGCGGTATTATCCCGTGTTGACGCCGGGCAAGAGCAACTCGGTCGCCGCATACA
CTATTCTCAGAATGACTTGGTTGAGTACTCACCAGTCACAGAAAAGCATCTTACGGATGGCATGACAGTA
AGAGAATTATGCAGTGCTGCCATAACCATGAGTGATAACACTGCGGCCAACTTACTTCTGACAACGATCG
GAGGACCGAAGGAGCTAACCGCTTTTTTGCACAACATGGGGGATCATGTAACTCGCCTTGATCGTTGGGA
ACCGGAGCTGAATGAAGCCATACCAAACGACGAGCGTGACACCACGATGCCTGTAGCAATGGCAACAACG
TTGCGCAAACTATTAACTGGCGAACTACTTACTCTAGCTTCCCGGCAACAATTAATAGACTGGATGGAGG
CGGATAAAGTTGCAGGACCACTTCTGCGCTCGGCCCTTCCGGCTGGCTGGTTTATTGCTGATAAATCTGG
AGCCGGTGAGCGTGGGTCTCGCGGTATCATTGCAGCACTGGGGCCAGATGGTAAGCCCTCCCGTATCGTA
GTTATCTACACGACGGGGAGTCAGGCAACTATGGATGAACGAAATAGACAGATCGCTGAGATAGGTGCCT
CACTGATTAAGCATTGGTAACTGTCAGACCAAGTTTACTCATATATACTTTAGATTGATT
[38 nt withheld, positions 1041-1078]
A
[37 nt withheld, positions 1080-1116]
ATTTTGTTAAAATTCGCGTTAAATTTTTGTTAAATCAGCTCATTTTTTAACCAATAGGCCGAAATCGGCA
AAATCCCTTATAAATCAAAAGAATAGCCCGAGATAGGGT
[37 nt withheld, positions 1226-1262]
AAAGAACGTGGACTCCAACGTCAAAGG
[141 nt withheld, positions 1290-1430]
G
[125 nt withheld, positions 1432-1556]
AAAGGATCTAGGTGAAGATCCTTTTTGATAATCTCATGACCAAAATCCCTTAACGTGAGTTTTCGTTCCA
CTGAGCGTCAGACCCCGTAGAAAAGATCAAAGGATCTTCTTGAGATCCTTTTTTTCTGCGCGTAATCTGC
TGCTTGCAAACAAAAAAACCACCGCTACCAGCGGTGGTTTGTTTGCCGGATCAAGAGCTACCAACTCTTT
TTCCGAAGGTAACTGGCTTCAGCAGAGCGCAGATACCAAATACTGTCCTTCTAGTGTAGCCGTAGTTAGG
CCACCACTTCAAGAACTCTGTAGCACCGCCTACATACCTCGCTCTGCTAATCCTGTTACCAGTGGCTGCT
GCCAGTGGCGATAAGTCGTGTCTTACCGGGTTGGACTCAAGACGATAGTTACCGGATAAGGCGCAGCGGT
CGGGCTGAACGGGGGGTTCGTGCACACAGCCCAGCTTGGAGCGAACGACCTACACCGAACTGAGATACCT
ACAGCGTGAGCTATGAGAAAGCGCCACGCTTCCCGAAGGGAGAAAGGCGGACAGGTATCCGGTAAGCGGC
AGGGTCGGAACAGGAGAGCGCACGAGGGAGCTTCCAGGGGGAAACGCCTGGTATCTTTATAGTCCTGTCG
GGTTTCGCCACCTCTGACTTGAGCGTCGATTTTTGTGATGCTCGTCAGGGGGGCGGAGCCTATGGAAAAA
CGCCAGCAACGCGGCCTTTTTACGGTTCCTGGCCTTTTGCTGGCCTTTTGCTCACATGTTCTTTCCTGCG
TTATCCCCTGATTCTGTGGATAACCGTATTACCGCCTTTGAGTGAGCTGATACCGCTCGCCGCAGCCGAA
CGACCGAGCGCAGCGAGTCAGTGAGCGAGGAAGCTATGGTGCACTCTCAGTACAATCTGCTCTGATGCCG
CATAGTTAAGCCAGTATACACTCCGCTATCGCTACGTGACTGGGTCATGGCTGCGCCCCGACACCCGCCA
ACACCCGCTGACGCGCCCTGACGGGCTTGTCTGCTCCCGGCATCCGCTTACAGACAAGCTGTGACCGTCT
CCGGGAGCTGCATGTGTCAGAGGTTTTCACCGTCATCACCGAAACGCGCGAGGCAGCTGCGGTAAAGCTC
ATCAGCGTGGTCGTGCAGCGATTCACAGATGTCTGCCTGTTCATCCGCGTCCAGCTCGTTGAGTTTCTCC
AGAAGCGTTAATGTCTGGCTTCTGATAAAGCGGGCCATGTTAAGGGCGGTTTTTTCCTGTTTGGTCACTG
ATGCCTCCGTGTAAGGGGGATTTCTGTTCATGGGGGTAATGATACCGATGAAACGAGAGAGGATGCTCAC
GATACGGGTTACTGATGATGAACATGCCCGGTTACTGGAACGTTGTGAGGGTAAACAACTGGCGGTATGG
ATGCGGCGGGACCAGAGAAAAATCACTCAGGGTCAATGCCAGCCGAACGCCAGCAAGACGTAGCCCAGCG
CGTCGGCCGCCATGCCGGCGATAATGGCCTGCTTCTCGCCGAAACGTTTGGTGGCGGGACCAGTGACGAA
GGCTTGAGCGAGGGCGTGCAAGATTCCGAATACCGCAAGCGACAGGCCGATCATCGTCGCGCTCCAGCGA
AAGCGGTCCTCGCCGAAAATGACCCAGAGCGCTGCCGGCACCTGTCCTACGAGTTGCATGATAAAGAAGA
CAGTCATAAGTGCGGCGACGATAGTCATGCCCCGCGCCCACCGGAAGGAGCTGACTGGGTTGAAGGCTCT
CAAGGGCATCGGTCGAGATCCCGGTGCCTAATGAGTGAGCTAACTTACATTAATTGCGTTGCGCTCACTG
CCCGCTTTCCAGTCGGGAAACCTGTCGTGCCAGCTGCATTAATGAATCGGCCAACGCGCGGGGAGAGGCG
GTTTGCGTATTGGGCGCCAGGGTGGTTTTTCTTTTCACCAGTGAGACGGGCAACAGCTGATTGCCCTTCA
CCGCCTGGCCCTGAGAGAGTTGCAGCAAGCGGTCCACGCTGGTTTGCCCCAGCAGGCGAAAATCCTGTTT
GATGGTGGTTAACGGCGGGATATAACATGAGCTGTCTTCGGTATCGTCGTATCCCACTACCGAGATATCC
GCACCAACGCGCAGCCCGGACTCGGTAATGGCGCGCATTGCGCCCAGCGCCATCTGATCGTTGGCAACCA
GCATCGCAGTGGGAACGATGCCCTCATTCAGCATTTGCATGGTTTGTTGAAAACCGGACATGGCACTCCA
GTCGCCTTCCCGTTCCGCTATCGGCTGAATTTGATTGCGAGTGAGATATTTATGCCAGCCAGCCAGACGC
AGACGCGCCGAGACAGAACTTAATGGGCCCGCTAACAGCGCGATTTGCTGGTGACCCAATGCGACCAGAT
GCTCCACGCCCAGTCGCGTACCGTCTTCATGGGAGAAAATAATACTGTTGATGGGTGTCTGGTCAGAGAC
ATCAAGAAATAACGCCGGAACATTAGTGCAGGCAGCTTCCACAGCAATGGCATCCTGGTCATCCAGCGGA
TAGTTAATGATCAGCCCACTGACGCGTTGCGCGAGAAGATTGTGCACCGCCGCTTTACAGGCTTCGACGC
CGCTTCGTTCTACCATCGACACCACCACGCTGGCACCCAGTTGATCGGCGCGAGATTTAATCGCCGCGAC
AATTTGCGACGGCGCGTGCAGGGCCAGACTGGAGGTGGCAACGCCAATCAGCAACGACTGTTTGCCCGCC
AGTTGTTGTGCCACGCGGTTGGGAATGTAATTCAGCTCCGCCATCGCCGCTTCCACTTTTTCCCGCGTTT
TCGCAGAAACGTGGCTGGCCTGGTTCACCACGCGGGAAACGGTCTGATAAGAGACACCGGCATACTCTGC
GACATCGTATAACGTTACTGGTTTCACATTCACCACCCTGAATTGACTCTCTTCCGGGCGCTATCATGCC
ATACCGCGAAAGGTTTTGCGCCATTCGATGGTGTCCGGGATCTCGACGCTCTCCCTTATGCGACTCCTGC
ATTAGGAAGCAGCCCAGTAGTAGGTTGAGGCCGTTGAGCACCGCCGCCGCAAGGAATGGTGCATGCCGGC
ATGCCGCCCTTTCGTCTTCAAGAATTAATTCCCAATTCCCCAGGCATCAAATAAAACGAAAGGCTCAGTC
GAAAGACTGGGCCTTTCGTTTTATCTGTTGTTTGTCGGTGAACGCTCTCCTGAGTAGGACAAATCCGCCG
GGAGCGGATTTGAACGTTGCGAAGCAACGGCCCGGAGGGTGGCGGGCAGGACGCCCGCCATAAACTGCCA
GGAATTAATTCCCCAGGCATCAAATAAAACGAAAGGCTCAGTCGAAAGACTGGGCCTTTCGTTTTATCTG
TTGTTTGTCGGTGAACGCTCTCCTGAGTAGGACAAATCCGCCGGGAGCGGATTTGAACGTTGCGAAGCAA
CGGCCCGGAGGGTGGCGGGCAGGACGCCCGCCATAAACTGCCAGGAATTAATTCCCCAGGCATCAAATAA
AACGAAAGGCTCAGTCGAAAGACTGGGCCTTTCGTTTTATCTGTTGTTTGTCGGTGAACGCTCTCCTGAG
TAGGACAAATCCGCCGGGAGCGGATTTGAACGTTGCGAAGCAACGGCCCGGAGGGTGGCGGGCAGGACGC
CCGCCATAAACTGCCAGGAATTAATTCCCCAGGCATCAAATAAAACGAAAGGCTCAGTCGAAAGACTGGG
CCTTTCGTTTTATCTGTTGTTTGTCGGTGAACGCTCTCCTGAGTAGGACAAATCCGCCGGGAGCGGATTT
GAACGTTGCGAAGCAACGGCCCGGAGGGTGGCGGGCAGGACGCCCGCCATAAACTGCCAGGAATTAATTC
CCCAGGCATCAAATAAAACGAAAGGCTCAGTCGAAAGACTGGGCCTTTCGTTTTATCTGTTGTTTGTCGG
TGAACGCTCTCCTGAGTAGGACAAATCCGCCGGGAGCGGATTTGAACGTTGCGAAGCAACGGCCCGGAGG
GTGGCGGGCAGGACGCCCGCCATAAACTGCCAGGAATTGGGGATCGGAATTAATTCCCGGTTTAAACCGG
GGATCTCGATCCCGCGAAATTAATACGACTCACTATAGGGGAATTGTGAGCGGATAACAATTCCCCTCTA
GAAATAATTTTGTTTAACTTTAAGAAGGAGATATACATATGAGCGCGTCGCAGAAAGAAGGTAAGCTATC
TACCGCTACCATTTCGGTTGATGGAAAATCCGCCGAAATGCCTGTGCTTTCAGGCACTCTGGGACCGGAT
GTTATCGACATCCGCAAACTTCCGGCGCAACTGGGCGTTTTCACGTTCGACCCAGGTTACGGGGAAACAG
CGGCCTGCAACAGCAAAATCACCTTTATTGATGGTGATAAAGGCGTTCTGCTGCACCGTGGTTACCCTAT
TGCGCAGCTGGCCGAAAATGCTTCCTACGAAGAAGTTATTTATCTGCTTTTGAATGGCGAACTGCCCAAC
AAGGCGCAGTACGACACCTTCACCAACACCCTTACAAACCATACGCTGCTGCACGAGCAGATCCGTAACT
TCTTTAACGGCTTCCGGCGTGATGCCCACCCAATGGCCATTCTGTGTGGTACGGTTGGGGCTTTGTCTGC
CTTCTACCCAGATGCCAACGATATTGCCATTCCCGCCAATCGGGATCTGGCCGCCATGCGGCTGATTGCC
AAAATCCCAACCATTGCGGCATGGGCTTACAAATACACGCAGGGTGAAGCCTTTATCTACCCGCGGAATG
ATCTGAACTACGCAGAAAACTTCCTGTCCATGATGTTCGCGCGCATGTCCGAACCTTACAAGGTCAACCC
TGTTCTGGCCCGCGCCATGAACCGGATTCTGATTCTGCATGCCGATCATGAGCAGAATGCCTCTACCTCC
ACCGTACGTCTGGCTGGTTCTACAGGGGCCAATCCGTTTGCCTGTATTGCTGCGGGCATTGCCGCTCTGT
GGGGACCTGCACATGGTGGCGCAAACGAAGCTGTGCTGAAAATGCTGGCCCGTATTGGCAAGAAAGAAAA
TATTCCTGCCTTTATCGCACAGGTGAAGGACAAGAACAGCGGCGTAAAGCTGATGGGCTTTGGCCACCGC
GTTTACAAGAACTTCGACCCACGTGCGAAGATCATGCAGCAGACCTGCCACGAAGTGCTGACAGAACTTG
GCATTAAGGATGATCCGCTGCTGGATCTGGCGGTTGAGCTGGAAAAGATTGCTCTGAGCGATGATTACTT
CGTGCAGCGCAAACTTTACCCGAATGTGGATTTCTACTCTGGCATCATTCTCAAGGCCATGGGCATCCCC
ACCAGTATGTTTACTGTGCTGTTTGCCGTAGCCCGCACCACCGGCTGGGTGAGCCAGTGGAAGGAAATGA
TTGAAGAACCGGGCCAGCGTATCAGCCGCCCTCGCCAGCTTTATATTGGCGCACCGCAGCGTGACTATGT
GCCGCTTGCCAAACGCTGCATCACGGGAGATGCACTAGTTGCCCTACCCGAGGGCGAGTCGGTACGCATC
GCCGACATCGTGCCGGGTGCGCGGCCCAACAGTGACAACGCCATCGACCTGAAAGTCCTTGACCGGCATG
GCAATCCCGTGCTCGCCGACCGGCTGTTCCACTCCGGCGAGCATCCGGTGTACACGGTGCGTACGGTCGA
AGGTCTGCGTGTGACGGGCACCGCGAACCACCCGTTGTTGTGTTTGGTCGACGTCGCCGGGGTGCCGACC
CTGCTGTGGAAGCTGATCGACGAAATCAAGCCGGGCGATTACGCGGTGATTCAACGCAGCGCATTCAGCG
TCGACTGTGCAGGTTTTGCCCGCGGGAAACCCGAATTTGCGCCCACAACCTACACAGTCGGCGTCCCTGG
ACTGGTGCGTTTCTTGGAAGCACACCACCGAGACCCGGACGCCCAAGCTATCGCCGACGAGCTGACCGAC
GGGCGGTTCTACTACGCGAAAGTCGCCAGTGTCACCGACGCCGGCGTGCAGCCGGTGTATAGCCTTCGTG
TCGACACGGCAGACCACGCGTTTATCACGAACGGGTTCGTCAGCCACGCTACTGGCCTCACCGGTCTGAA
CTCAGGCCTCACGACAAATCCTGGTGTATCCGCTTGGCAGGTCAACACAGCTTATACTGCGGGACAATTG
GTCACATATAACGGCAAGACGTATAAATGTTTGCAGCCCCACACCTCCTTGGCAGGATGGGAACCATCCA
ACGTTCCTGCCTTGTGGCAGCTTCAATGACTGCAGGAAGGGGATCCGGCTGCTAACAAAGCCCGAAAGGA
AGCTGAGTTGGCTGCTGCCACCGCTGAGCAATAACTAGCATAACCCCTTGGGGCCTCTAAACGGGTCTTG
AGGGGTTTTTTGCTGAAAGGAGGAACTATATCCGGAT
Features (pLannotate 1.2.2; 25 found; start..end, strand, type, name):
     35..139     +  promoter       AmpR promoter: bla
    140..1000    +  CDS            AmpR: β-lactamase; bla; confers resistance to ampicillin, carbenicillin, and related antibiotics
   1042..1555    -  rep_origin     M13 ori (sequence partly withheld): M13 bacteriophage origin of replication; arrow indicates direction of (+) strand synthesis
   1666..2254    +  rep_origin     ori: high-copy-number ColE1/pMB1/pBR322/pUC origin of replication
   2431..2521    -  misc_feature   bom (fragment): basis of mobility region from pBR322
   2623..2814    -  CDS            rop: Rop protein, which maintains plasmids at low copy number; rop
   2855..2965    +  CDS            mbeC (fragment): MBEC_ECOLX - Experimental evidence at protein level: Swiss-Prot protein existence level 1. Required for efficient mobilization of ColE1 plasmid and is thus essential to promote the specific transfer of the plasmid during conjugation. Probably functions by inducing DNA bending, helping the MbeA relaxase to melt the DNA around the nic site and cleave the phosphodiester bond. Binds specifically double-stranded DNA (dsDNA) containing the ColE1 oriT but does not recognize the inverted repeat (IR). From Escherichia coli.
   3000..3322    -  CDS            TcR (fragment): tetracycline efflux protein; tet; confers resistance to tetracycline
   3337..3358    -  protein_bind   CAP binding site: CAP binding activates transcription in the presence of cAMP. E. coli catabolite activator protein
   3371..4453    -  CDS            lacI: lac repressor; lacI; The lac repressor binds to the lac operator to inhibit transcription in E. coli. This inhibition can be relieved by adding lactose or isopropyl-β-D-thiogalactopyranoside (IPTG).
   4454..4531    -  promoter       lacI promoter: lacI
   4539..4632    -  CDS            TcR (fragment): tetracycline efflux protein; tet; confers resistance to tetracycline
   4684..4770    +  terminator     rrnB T1 terminator: Escherichia coli rrnB; transcription terminator T1 from the E. coli rrnB gene
   4867..4953    +  terminator     rrnB T1 terminator: Escherichia coli rrnB; transcription terminator T1 from the E. coli rrnB gene
   5050..5136    +  terminator     rrnB T1 terminator: Escherichia coli rrnB; transcription terminator T1 from the E. coli rrnB gene
   5233..5319    +  terminator     rrnB T1 terminator: Escherichia coli rrnB; transcription terminator T1 from the E. coli rrnB gene
   5416..5502    +  terminator     rrnB T1 terminator: Escherichia coli rrnB; transcription terminator T1 from the E. coli rrnB gene
   5637..5655    +  promoter       T7 promoter: promoter for bacteriophage T7 RNA polymerase
   5656..5680    +  protein_bind   lac operator: The lac repressor binds to the lac operator to inhibit transcription in E. coli. This inhibition can be relieved by adding lactose or isopropyl-β-D-thiogalactopyranoside (IPTG). lac repressor encoded by lacI
   5695..5717    +  RBS            RBS: efficient ribosome binding site from bacteriophage T7 gene 10 (Olins and Rangwala, 1989)
   5725..7032    +  CDS            aarA: CISY_ACEAC - Experimental evidence at protein level: Swiss-Prot protein existence level 1. From Acetobacter aceti.
   7033..7626    +  CDS            Mxe GyrA intein: modified GyrA intein (Southworth et al., 1999); Mycobacterium xenopi gyrA; N-terminal cleavage of this intein can be induced by thiols.
   7657..7812    +  CDS            CBD: chitin binding domain from chitinase A1 (Watanabe et al., 1994); Bacillus circulans chiA
   7834..7883    +  CDS            SET1 (fragment): solubility-enhancement tag derived from T7 phage gene 10B
   7891..7938    +  terminator     T7 terminator: transcription terminator for bacteriophage T7 RNA polymerase
