[The description below was written by a language model from this plasmid's Addgene catalogue record and pLannotate feature annotations shown in this document.]
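Description:
pJK227 is a bacterial expression plasmid built on the pTWIN1 intein-fusion backbone, designed to produce citrate synthase from Acetobacter aceti strain 1023 (AaCS, encoded by aarA/gltA) in E. coli. The 7,963 bp plasmid replicates from a ColE1/pMB1-type origin and is selected with ampicillin through the bla β-lactamase gene. The catalogue lists it as high copy, although the annotation also detects a rop gene, which normally moderates copy number. An M13 phage origin is present for single-stranded DNA production. Remnants of pBR322 ancestry (a bom fragment, an mbeC fragment and pieces of the tetracycline resistance gene) are non-functional leftovers.

The citrate synthase coding sequence was inserted between NdeI and EcoRI sites downstream of a T7 promoter, a lac operator and the strong T7 gene 10 ribosome binding site. Transcription therefore depends on T7 RNA polymerase supplied by the host and is held off by the plasmid-encoded lacI repressor until induction with IPTG. Five tandem rrnB T1 terminators sit upstream of the promoter to limit read-through into the cassette, and a T7 terminator closes it. In the feature table the aarA reading frame runs directly into the Mycobacterium xenopi GyrA intein, which is followed by a chitin binding domain. This arrangement allows the fusion protein to be captured on chitin resin, after which thiol-induced cleavage at the intein's N-terminus releases citrate synthase without a residual affinity tag. A short fragment annotated as a T7 gene 10B-derived solubility tag near the terminator is probably just backbone sequence. The associated publication concerns the structure and acid resistance of this NADH-insensitive hexameric enzyme, consistent with use of the plasmid to prepare protein for biochemical and structural work.
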