Addgene plasmid #71126: pJK227
Purpose: Expression of Acetobacter aceti 1023 citrate synthase (AaCS) in E. coli
Depositing lab: T. J. Kappock. Depositing organization: Washington University in Saint Louis. Publication: Structure of a NADH-insensitive hexameric citrate synthase that resists acid inactivation. Francois JA, Starks CM, Sivanuntakorn S, Jiang H, Ransome AE, Nam JW, Constantine CZ, Kappock TJ. Biochemistry. 2006 Nov 14;45(45):13487-99. 10.1021/bi061083k PubMed 17087502.
Backbone
  Vector backbone: pTWIN1
  Backbone manufacturer: NEB
  Backbone size w/o insert (bp): 7375
  Total vector size (bp): 7963
  Vector type: Bacterial Expression
Growth in bacteria
  Bacterial resistance: Ampicillin, 100 μg/mL
  Growth temperature: 37°C
  Growth strain: DH5alpha
  Copy number: High Copy
Gene/Insert
  Gene/Insert name: citrate synthase (alt names: aarA; gltA)
  Species: Acetobacter aceti 1023
  GenBank ID: ABF85671 KDE21011
  Promoter: T7
  Tag / fusion protein: GyrA intein (C terminal on backbone)
  Cloning method: Restriction Enzyme; 5′ cloning site NdeI (not destroyed); 3′ cloning site EcoRI (not destroyed)
  Sequencing primers: 5′ T7 promoter; 3′ Mxe intein reverse primer
Terms and licenses: Academic/Nonprofit Terms; Industry Terms: Not Available to Industry
How to cite: pJK227 was a gift from T. J. Kappock (Addgene plasmid # 71126 ; http://n2t.net/addgene:71126 ; RRID:Addgene_71126)
