>Addgene plasmid #71126 | pJK227 | addgene partial sequence | sequence record 133706 | T7 5'-TAATACGACTCACTATAGGG-3'
TCTAGAAATAATTTTGTTTAACTTTAAGAAGGAGATATACATATGAGCGCGTCGCAGAAAGAAGGTAAGC
TATCTACCGCTACCATTTCGGTTGATGGAAAATCCGCCGAAATGCCTGTGCTTTCAGGCACTCTGGGACC
GGATGTTATCGACATCCGCAAACTTCCGGCGCAACTGGGCGTTTTCACGTTCGACCCAGGTTACGGGGAA
ACAGCGGCCTGCAACAGCAAAATCACCTTTATTGATGGTGATAAAGGCGTTCTGCTGCACCGTGGTTACC
CTATTGCGCAGCTGGCCGAAAATGCTTCCTACGAAGAAGTTATTTATCTGCTTTTGAATGGCGAACTGCC
CAACAAGGCGCAGTACGACACCTTCACCAACACCCTTACAAACCATACGCTGCTGCACGAGCAGATCCGT
AACTTCTTTAACGGCTTCCGGCGTGATGCCCACCCAATGGCCATTCTGTGTGGTACGGTTGGGGCTTTGT
CTGCCTTCTACCCAGATGCCAACGATATTGCCATTCCCGCCAATCGGGATCTGGCCGCCATGCGGCTGAT
TGCCAAAATCCCAACCATTGCGGCATGGGCTTACAAATACACGCAGGGTGAAGCCTTTATCTACCCGCGG
AATGATCTGAACTACGCAGAAAACTTCCTGTCCATGATGTTCGCGCGCATGTCCGAACCTTACAAGGTCA
ACCCTGTTCTGGCCCGCGCCATGAACCGGATTCTGATTCTGCATGCCGATCATGAGCAGAATGCCTCTAC
CTCCACCGTACGTCTGGCTGGTTCTACAGGGGCCAATCCGTTTGCCTGTATTGCTGCGGGCATTGCCGCT
CTGTGGGGACCTGCACATGGTGGCGCAAACGAAGCTGTGCTGAAAATGCTGGCCCGTATTGGCAAGAAAG
AAAATATTCCTGCCTTTATCGCACAGGTGAAGGACAAGAACAGCGGCGTAAAGCTGATGGGCTTTGGCCA
CCGCGTTTACAAGAACTTCGACCCACGTGCGAAGATCATGCAGCAGACCTGCCACGAAGTGCTGA
