>Addgene plasmid #71126 | pJK227 | addgene partial sequence | sequence record 133707 | MxeInt-R 5'-AGGGCAACTAGTGCATCTCC-3'
TAGTCACGCTGCGGTGCGCCAATATAAAGCTGGCGAGGGCGGCTGATACGCTGGCCCGGTTCTTCAATCA
TTTCCTTCCACTGGCTCACCCAGCCGGTGGTGCGGGCTACGGCAAACAGCACAGTAAACATACTGGTGGG
GATGCCCATGGCCTTGAGAATGATGCCAGAGTAGAAATCCACATTCGGGTAAAGTTTGCGCTGCACGAAG
TAATCATCGCTCAGAGCAATCTTTTCCAGCTCAACCGCCAGATCCAGCAGCGGATCATCCTTAATGCCAA
GTTCTGTCAGCACTTCGTGGCAGGTCTGCTGCATGATCTTCGCACGTGGGTCGAAGTTCTTGTAAACGCG
GTGGCCAAAGCCCATCAGCTTTACGCCGCTGTTCTTGTCCTTCACCTGTGCGATAAAGGCAGGAATATTT
TCTTTCTTGCCAATACGGGCCAGCATTTTCAGCACAGCTTCGTTTGCGCCACCATGTGCAGGTCCCCACA
GAGCGGCAATGCCCGCAGCAATACAGGCAAACGGATTGGCCCCTGTAGAACCAGCCAGACGTACGGTGGA
GGTAGAGGCATTCTGCTCATGATCGGCATGCAGAATCAGAATCCGGTTCATGGCGCGGGCCAGAACAGGG
TTGACCTTGTAAGGTTCGGACATGCGCGCGAACATCATGGACAGGAAGTTTTCTGCGTAGTTCAGATCAT
TCCGCGGGTAGATAAAGGCTTCACCCTGCGTGTATTTGTAAGCCCATGCCGCAATGGTTGGGATTTTGGC
AATCAGCCGCATGGCGGCCAGATCCCGATTGGCGGGAATGGCAATATCGTTGGCATCTGGGTAGAAGGCA
GACAAAGCCCCAACCGTACCACACAGAATGGCCATTGGGTGGGCATCACGCCGGAAGCCGTTAAAGAAGT
TACGGATCTGCTCGTGCAGCAGCGTATGGTTTGTAAGGGTGTTGGTGAAGGTGTCGTACTGCGCCTTGTT
GGGCAGTTCGCCATTCAAAAGCAGATAAATAACTTCTTCGTAGGAAGCATTTTCGGCCAGCTGCGCAATA
GGGTAACCACGGTGCAGCAGAACGCCTTTATCACCATCAATAAAGGTGATTTTGCTGTTGCAGGCCGCTG
TTTCCCCGTAACCTGGGTCGA
